Addgene plasmid #61463: pAAV-CW3SL-EGFP
Purpose: AAV vector with CaMKIIa promoter, EGFP, and W3SL(shorten expression cassette with relatively high expression to maximize expression of larger genes)
Depositing lab: Bong-Kiun Kaang. Depositing organization: Seoul National University. Publication: Optimization of AAV expression cassettes to improve packaging capacity and transgene expression in neurons. Choi JH, Yu NK, Baek GC, Bakes J, Seo D, Nam HJ, Baek SH, Lim CS, Lee YS, Kaang BK. Mol Brain. 2014 Mar 11;7:17. doi: 10.1186/1756-6606-7-17. PubMed 24618276.
Backbone
  Vector backbone: pAAV
  Backbone size w/o insert (bp): 3756
  Total vector size (bp): 4476
  Vector type: AAV
Growth in bacteria
  Bacterial resistance: Ampicillin, 100 μg/mL
  Growth temperature: 37°C
  Growth strain: NEB Stable
  Copy number: Unknown
Gene/Insert
  Gene/Insert name: EGFP
  Insert size (bp): 720
  Promoter: CaMKIIa
  Cloning method: Restriction Enzyme; 5′ cloning site NheI (not destroyed); 3′ cloning site EcoRI (not destroyed)
  Sequencing primers: 5′ None; 3′ None
Terms and licenses: Academic/Nonprofit Terms; Industry Terms: Not Available to Industry
Depositor comments: Feature annotations: WPRE3 (1303 ~ 1553) - gATAATCAACCTCTGGATTACAAAATTTGTGAAAGATTGACTGGTATTCTTAACTATGTTGCTCCTTTTACGCTATGTGGATACGCTGCTTTAATGCCTTTGTATCATGCTATTGCTTCCCGTATGGCTTTCATTTTCTCCTCCTTGTATAAATCCTGGTTAGTTCTTGCCACGGCGGAACTCATCGCCGCCTGCCTTGCCCGCTGCTGGACAGGGGCTCGGCTGTTGGGCACTGACAATTCCGTGGTGTT SV40 late Poly(A) signal (1554 ~ 1734) - TATTTGTGAAATTTGTGATGCTATTGCTTTATTTGTAACCATCTAGCTTTATTTGTGAAATTTGTGATGCTATTGCTTTATTTGTAACCATTATAAGCTGCAATAAACAAGTTAACAACAACAATTGCATTCATTTTATGTTTCAGGTTCAGGGGGAGATGTGGGAGGTTTTTTAAAGCGG
How to cite: pAAV-CW3SL-EGFP was a gift from Bong-Kiun Kaang (Addgene plasmid # 61463 ; http://n2t.net/addgene:61463 ; RRID:Addgene_61463)
