[The description below was written by a language model from this plasmid's Addgene catalogue record, the feature table of its GenBank file and pLannotate feature annotations shown in this document.]
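Description:
pAAV-CW3SL-EGFP is an adeno-associated virus transfer plasmid built on a pAAV backbone, designed to express EGFP in neurons from a deliberately compact cassette. It is propagated in E. coli through a high-copy ColE1/pUC-type origin with ampicillin selection (bla under its own promoter), and it also carries an f1/M13 phage origin. The recorded growth strain is a recombination-deficient one, as is commonly chosen to keep repeat-rich ITR plasmids stable.

Two AAV2 inverted terminal repeats flank the payload and provide the cis signals for replication and packaging of the intervening DNA into AAV particles when rep, cap and helper functions are supplied in trans. Between them, a short fragment (about 365 bp) of the mouse CaMKIIα promoter drives a 720 bp mammalian codon-optimized EGFP preceded by a Kozak consensus. Downstream lies the "W3SL" module: WPRE3, a truncated woodchuck hepatitis virus posttranscriptional regulatory element of roughly 250 bp, joined to an SV40 late polyadenylation signal of roughly 180 bp. These shortened elements aim to preserve relatively high transgene expression while taking up far less space than a full-length WPRE and conventional poly(A) sequence. EGFP sits between intact NheI and EcoRI sites, so it can be exchanged for another coding sequence. The stated purpose is to maximize the capacity left for larger genes within the AAV packaging limit, with the EGFP version serving as a reporter of the cassette's expression.

The depositor sequence is 4,476 bp, whereas the repository's sequencing result is 4,465 bp. The 11 bp difference falls in the 5′ ITR, annotated there as a 130 bp alternate form described as functionally equivalent to the wild-type AAV2 ITR.
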