LOCUS       Exported 4465 bp ds-DNA circular SYN 12-MAY-2021
DEFINITION  AAV vector with CaMKIIa promoter, EGFP, and W3SL(shorten expression
            cassette with relatively high expression to maximize expression of
            larger genes) .
ACCESSION   .
VERSION     .
KEYWORDS    pAAV-CW3SL-EGFP
SOURCE      synthetic DNA construct
  ORGANISM  synthetic DNA construct
REFERENCE   1 (bases 1 to 4465)
  AUTHORS   Choi JH, Yu NK, Baek GC, Bakes J, Seo D, Nam HJ, Baek SH, Lim CS,
            Lee YS, Kaang BK
  TITLE     Optimization of AAV expression cassettes to improve packaging
            capacity and transgene expression in neurons.
  JOURNAL   Mol Brain. 2014 Mar 11;7:17. doi: 10.1186/1756-6606-7-17.
  PUBMED    24618276
REFERENCE   2 (bases 1 to 4465)
  AUTHORS   .
  TITLE     Direct Submission
  JOURNAL   Exported May 12, 2021 from SnapGene Server 1.1.58
            http://www.snapgene.com
FEATURES             Location/Qualifiers
     source          1..4465
                     /organism="synthetic DNA construct"
                     /mol_type="other DNA"
     repeat_region   1..130
                     /label=AAV2 ITR (alternate)
                     /note="Functional equivalent of wild-type AAV2 ITR"
     regulatory      550..559
                     /regulatory_class="other"
                     /note="vertebrate consensus sequence for strong initiation
                     of translation (Kozak, 1987)"
     CDS             556..1275
                     /codon_start=1
                     /product="the original enhanced GFP (Yang et al., 1996)"
                     /label=EGFP
                     /note="mammalian codon-optimized"
                     /translation="MVSKGEELFTGVVPILVELDGDVNGHKFSVSGEGEGDATYGKLTL
                     KFICTTGKLPVPWPTLVTTLTYGVQCFSRYPDHMKQHDFFKSAMPEGYVQERTIFFKDD
                     GNYKTRAEVKFEGDTLVNRIELKGIDFKEDGNILGHKLEYNYNSHNVYIMADKQKNGIK
                     VNFKIRHNIEDGSVQLADHYQQNTPIGDGPVLLPDNHYLSTQSALSKDPNEKRDHMVLL
                     EFVTAAGITLGMDELYK"
     CDS             556..1272
                     /codon_start=1
                     /product="enhanced GFP"
                     /label=EGFP
                     /translation="MVSKGEELFTGVVPILVELDGDVNGHKFSVSGEGEGDATYGKLTL
                     KFICTTGKLPVPWPTLVTTLTYGVQCFSRYPDHMKQHDFFKSAMPEGYVQERTIFFKDD
                     GNYKTRAEVKFEGDTLVNRIELKGIDFKEDGNILGHKLEYNYNSHNVYIMADKQKNGIK
                     VNFKIRHNIEDGSVQLADHYQQNTPIGDGPVLLPDNHYLSTQSALSKDPNEKRDHMVLL
                     EFVTAAGITLGMDELYK"
     primer_bind     complement(601..622)
                     /label=EGFP-N
                     /note="EGFP, reverse primer"
     primer_bind     complement(862..881)
                     /label=EXFP-R
                     /note="For distinguishing EGFP variants, reverse primer"
     primer_bind     1209..1230
                     /label=EGFP-C
                     /note="EGFP, forward primer"
     primer_bind     complement(1348..1368)
                     /label=WPRE-R
                     /note="WPRE, reverse primer"
     repeat_region   1728..1868
                     /label=AAV2 ITR
                     /note="inverted terminal repeat of adeno-associated virus
                     serotype 2"
     repeat_region   1728..1857
                     /label=AAV2 ITR
     rep_origin      1943..2398
                     /direction=RIGHT
                     /label=f1 ori
                     /note="f1 bacteriophage origin of replication; arrow
                     indicates direction of (+) strand synthesis"
     primer_bind     complement(2030..2049)
                     /label=F1ori-R
                     /note="F1 origin, reverse primer"
     primer_bind     2240..2261
                     /label=F1ori-F
                     /note="F1 origin, forward primer"
     primer_bind     complement(2415..2434)
                     /label=pRS-marker
                     /note="pRS vectors, use to sequence yeast selectable
                     marker"
     primer_bind     2534..2556
                     /label=pGEX 3'
                     /note="pGEX vectors, reverse primer"
     primer_bind     complement(2594..2612)
                     /label=pBRforEco
                     /note="pBR322 vectors, upsteam of EcoRI site, forward
                     primer"
     promoter        2680..2784
                     /gene="bla"
                     /label=AmpR promoter
     CDS             2785..3645
                     /codon_start=1
                     /gene="bla"
                     /product="beta-lactamase"
                     /label=AmpR
                     /note="confers resistance to ampicillin, carbenicillin, and
                     related antibiotics"
                     /translation="MSIQHFRVALIPFFAAFCLPVFAHPETLVKVKDAEDQLGARVGYI
                     ELDLNSGKILESFRPEERFPMMSTFKVLLCGAVLSRIDAGQEQLGRRIHYSQNDLVEYS
                     PVTEKHLTDGMTVRELCSAAITMSDNTAANLLLTTIGGPKELTAFLHNMGDHVTRLDRW
                     EPELNEAIPNDERDTTMPVAMATTLRKLLTGELLTLASRQQLIDWMEADKVAGPLLRSA
                     LPAGWFIADKSGAGERGSRGIIAALGPDGKPSRIVVIYTTGSQATMDERNRQIAEIGAS
                     LIKHW"
     primer_bind     complement(3003..3022)
                     /label=Amp-R
                     /note="Ampicillin resistance gene, reverse primer"
     rep_origin      3816..4404
                     /direction=RIGHT
                     /label=ori
                     /note="high-copy-number ColE1/pMB1/pBR322/pUC origin of
                     replication"
     primer_bind     4305..4324
                     /label=pBR322ori-F
                     /note="pBR322 origin, forward primer"
ORIGIN
        1 cctgcaggca gctgcgcgct cgctcgctca ctgaggccgc ccgggcgtcg ggcgaccttt
       61 ggtcgcccgg cctcagtgag cgagcgagcg cgcagagagg gagtggccaa ctccatcact
      121 aggggttcct gcggccgcag atgctgcaca cttgtggact aagtttgttc gcatcccctt
      181 ctccaacccc ctcagtacat caccctgggg gaacagggtc cacttgctcc tgggcccaca
      241 cagtcctgca gtattgtgta tataaggcca gggcaaagag gagcaggttt taaagtgaaa
      301 ggcaggcagg tgttggggag gcagttaccg gggcaacggg aacagggcgt ttcggaggtg
      361 gttgccatgg ggacctggat gctgacgaag gctcgcgagg ctgtgagcag ccacagtgcc
      421 ctgctcagaa gccccaagct cgtcagtcaa gccggttctc cgtttgcact caggagcacg
      481 ggcaggcgag tggcccctag ttctgggggc agcgtgaaaa gacggtatcg ataagcttga
      541 ttcgagctag ccaccatggt gagcaagggc gaggagctgt tcaccggggt ggtgcccatc
      601 ctggtcgagc tggacggcga cgtaaacggc cacaagttca gcgtgtccgg cgagggcgag
      661 ggcgatgcca cctacggcaa gctgaccctg aagttcatct gcaccaccgg caagctgccc
      721 gtgccctggc ccaccctcgt gaccaccctg acctacggcg tgcagtgctt cagccgctac
      781 cccgaccaca tgaagcagca cgacttcttc aagtccgcca tgcccgaagg ctacgtccag
      841 gagcgcacca tcttcttcaa ggacgacggc aactacaaga cccgcgccga ggtgaagttc
      901 gagggcgaca ccctggtgaa ccgcatcgag ctgaagggca tcgacttcaa ggaggacggc
      961 aacatcctgg ggcacaagct ggagtacaac tacaacagcc acaacgtcta tatcatggcc
     1021 gacaagcaga agaacggcat caaggtgaac ttcaagatcc gccacaacat cgaggacggc
     1081 agcgtgcagc tcgccgacca ctaccagcag aacaccccca tcggcgacgg ccccgtgctg
     1141 ctgcccgaca accactacct gagcacccag tccgccctga gcaaagaccc caacgagaag
     1201 cgcgatcaca tggtcctgct ggagttcgtg accgccgccg ggatcactct cggcatggac
     1261 gagctgtaca agtaaatcga attccgctcg agataatcaa cctctggatt acaaaatttg
     1321 tgaaagattg actggtattc ttaactatgt tgctcctttt acgctatgtg gatacgctgc
     1381 tttaatgcct ttgtatcatg ctattgcttc ccgtatggct ttcattttct cctccttgta
     1441 taaatcctgg ttagttcttg ccacggcgga actcatcgcc gcctgccttg cccgctgctg
     1501 gacaggggct cggctgttgg gcactgacaa ttccgtggtg tttatttgtg aaatttgtga
     1561 tgctattgct ttatttgtaa ccatctagct ttatttgtga aatttgtgat gctattgctt
     1621 tatttgtaac cattataagc tgcaataaac aagttaacaa caacaattgc attcatttta
     1681 tgtttcaggt tcagggggag atgtgggagg ttttttaaag cggccgcagg aacccctagt
     1741 gatggagttg gccactccct ctctgcgcgc tcgctcgctc actgaggccg ggcgaccaaa
     1801 ggtcgcccga cgcccgggct ttgcccgggc ggcctcagtg agcgagcgag cgcgcagctg
     1861 cctgcagggg cgcctgatgc ggtattttct ccttacgcat ctgtgcggta tttcacaccg
     1921 catannnnnn nnnnnnnnnn nnnnnnnnnn nnnnnnnnnn nnnnnnnnnn nnnnnnnnnn
     1981 nnnnnnnnnn nnnnnnnnnn nnnnnnnnnn nnnnnnnnnt nnnnnnnnnn nnnnnnnnnn
     2041 nnnnnnnnnn nnnnnnnnnn nnnnnncnnn nnnnnnnnnn nnnnnnnnnn nnnnnnnnnn
     2101 nnnnnnnnnn nnnnnnnnnn nnnnnnnnnn nnnnnnnnnn nnnnnnnnnn nnnnnnnnnn
     2161 nnnnnnnnnn nnnnnnnnnn nnnnnnnnnn nnnnnnnnnn nnnnnnnncc tttgacgttg
     2221 gagtccacgt tctttaatag tggactcttg ttccaaactg gaacaacact caactctatc
     2281 tcgggctatt cttttgattt ataagggatt ttgccgattt cggtctattg gttaaaaaat
     2341 gagctgattt aacaaaaatt taacgcgaat tttaacaaaa tattaacgtt tacaatttta
     2401 tggtgcactc tcagtacaat ctgctctgat gccgcatagt taagccagcc ccgacacccg
     2461 ccaacacccg ctgacgcgcc ctgacgggct tgtctgctcc cggcatccgc ttacagacaa
     2521 gctgtgaccg tctccgggag ctgcatgtgt cagaggtttt caccgtcatc accgaaacgc
     2581 gcgagacgaa agggcctcgt gatacgccta tttttatagg ttaatgtcat gataataatg
     2641 gtttcttaga cgtcaggtgg cacttttcgg ggaaatgtgc gcggaacccc tatttgttta
     2701 tttttctaaa tacattcaaa tatgtatccg ctcatgagac aataaccctg ataaatgctt
     2761 caataatatt gaaaaaggaa gagtatgagt attcaacatt tccgtgtcgc ccttattccc
     2821 ttttttgcgg cattttgcct tcctgttttt gctcacccag aaacgctggt gaaagtaaaa
     2881 gatgctgaag atcagttggg tgcacgagtg ggttacatcg aactggatct caacagcggt
     2941 aagatccttg agagttttcg ccccgaagaa cgttttccaa tgatgagcac ttttaaagtt
     3001 ctgctatgtg gcgcggtatt atcccgtatt gacgccgggc aagagcaact cggtcgccgc
     3061 atacactatt ctcagaatga cttggttgag tactcaccag tcacagaaaa gcatcttacg
     3121 gatggcatga cagtaagaga attatgcagt gctgccataa ccatgagtga taacactgcg
     3181 gccaacttac ttctgacaac gatcggagga ccgaaggagc taaccgcttt tttgcacaac
     3241 atgggggatc atgtaactcg ccttgatcgt tgggaaccgg agctgaatga agccatacca
     3301 aacgacgagc gtgacaccac gatgcctgta gcaatggcaa caacgttgcg caaactatta
     3361 actggcgaac tacttactct agcttcccgg caacaattaa tagactggat ggaggcggat
     3421 aaagttgcag gaccacttct gcgctcggcc cttccggctg gctggtttat tgctgataaa
     3481 tctggagccg gtgagcgtgg gtctcgcggt atcattgcag cactggggcc agatggtaag
     3541 ccctcccgta tcgtagttat ctacacgacg gggagtcagg caactatgga tgaacgaaat
     3601 agacagatcg ctgagatagg tgcctcactg attaagcatt ggtaactgtc agaccaagtt
     3661 tactcatata tactttagat tgatttaaaa cttcattttt aatttaaaag gatctaggtg
     3721 aagatccttt ttgataatct catgaccaaa atcccttaac gtgagttttc gttccactga
     3781 gcgtcagacc ccgtagaaaa gatcaaagga tcttcttgag atcctttttt tctgcgcgta
     3841 atctgctgct tgcaaacaaa aaaaccaccg ctaccagcgg tggtttgttt gccggatcaa
     3901 gagctaccaa ctctttttcc gaaggtaact ggcttcagca gagcgcagat accaaatact
     3961 gttcttctag tgtagccgta gttaggccac cacttcaaga actctgtagc accgcctaca
     4021 tacctcgctc tgctaatcct gttaccagtg gctgctgcca gtggcgataa gtcgtgtctt
     4081 accgggttgg actcaagacg atagttaccg gataaggcgc agcggtcggg ctgaacgggg
     4141 ggttcgtgca cacagcccag cttggagcga acgacctaca ccgaactgag atacctacag
     4201 cgtgagctat gagaaagcgc cacgcttccc gaagggagaa aggcggacag gtatccggta
     4261 agcggcaggg tcggaacagg agagcgcacg agggagcttc cagggggaaa cgcctggtat
     4321 ctttatagtc ctgtcgggtt tcgccacctc tgacttgagc gtcgattttt gtgatgctcg
     4381 tcaggggggc ggagcctatg gaaaaacgcc agcaacgcgg cctttttacg gttcctggcc
     4441 ttttgctggc cttttgctca catgt
//
