Features (pLannotate 1.2.2; 16 found; start..end, strand, type, name):
      1..141     -  repeat_region  AAV2 ITR: inverted terminal repeat of adeno-associated virus serotype 2 inverted
    160..524     +  promoter       CaMKII promoter (fragment): promoter for the mouse calcium/calmodulin-dependent kinase II α subunit
    532..552     -  misc_feature   MCS (fragment): pBluescript multiple cloning site
    567..1286    +  CDS            EGFP: the original enhanced GFP (Yang et al., 1996) mammalian codon-optimized
   1306..1463    +  misc_feature   WPRE (fragment): woodchuck hepatitis virus posttranscriptional regulatory element
   1469..1553    +  misc_feature   WPRE (fragment): woodchuck hepatitis virus posttranscriptional regulatory element
   1552..1595    -  polyA_signal   SV40 poly(A) signal (fragment): SV40 polyadenylation signal
   1599..1666    -  polyA_signal   SV40 poly(A) signal (fragment): SV40 polyadenylation signal
   1739..1879    +  repeat_region  AAV2 ITR: inverted terminal repeat of adeno-associated virus serotype 2 inverted
   1884..1935    -  misc_feature   bom (fragment): basis of mobility region from pBR322
   1954..2334    +  rep_origin     M13 ori (sequence partly withheld): M13 bacteriophage origin of replication; arrow indicates direction of (+) strand synthesis
   2410..2459    -  misc_feature   bom (fragment): basis of mobility region from pBR322
   2561..2596    -  CDS            rop (fragment): Rop protein, which maintains plasmids at low copy number; rop
   2691..2795    +  promoter       AmpR promoter: bla
   2796..3656    +  CDS            AmpR: β-lactamase; bla; confers resistance to ampicillin, carbenicillin, and related antibiotics
   3827..4415    +  rep_origin     ori: high-copy-number ColE1/pMB1/pBR322/pUC origin of replication
>Addgene plasmid #61463 | pAAV-CW3SL-EGFP | depositor full sequence | sequence record 100033 | pAAV-CW3SL-EGFP sequence 4476 bps
CCTGCAGGCAGCTGCGCGCTCGCTCGCTCACTGAGGCCGCCCGGGCAAAGCCCGGGCGTCGGGCGACCTT
TGGTCGCCCGGCCTCAGTGAGCGAGCGAGCGCGCAGAGAGGGAGTGGCCAACTCCATCACTAGGGGTTCC
TGCGGCCGCAGATGCTGCACACTTGTGGACTAAGTTTGTTCGCATCCCCTTCTCCAACCCCCTCAGTACA
TCACCCTGGGGGAACAGGGTCCACTTGCTCCTGGGCCCACACAGTCCTGCAGTATTGTGTATATAAGGCC
AGGGCAAAGAGGAGCAGGTTTTAAAGTGAAAGGCAGGCAGGTGTTGGGGAGGCAGTTACCGGGGCAACGG
GAACAGGGCGTTTCGGAGGTGGTTGCCATGGGGACCTGGATGCTGACGAAGGCTCGCGAGGCTGTGAGCA
GCCACAGTGCCCTGCTCAGAAGCCCCAAGCTCGTCAGTCAAGCCGGTTCTCCGTTTGCACTCAGGAGCAC
GGGCAGGCGAGTGGCCCCTAGTTCTGGGGGCAGCGTGAAAAGACGGTATCGATAAGCTTGATTCGAGCTA
GCCACCATGGTGAGCAAGGGCGAGGAGCTGTTCACCGGGGTGGTGCCCATCCTGGTCGAGCTGGACGGCG
ACGTAAACGGCCACAAGTTCAGCGTGTCCGGCGAGGGCGAGGGCGATGCCACCTACGGCAAGCTGACCCT
GAAGTTCATCTGCACCACCGGCAAGCTGCCCGTGCCCTGGCCCACCCTCGTGACCACCCTGACCTACGGC
GTGCAGTGCTTCAGCCGCTACCCCGACCACATGAAGCAGCACGACTTCTTCAAGTCCGCCATGCCCGAAG
GCTACGTCCAGGAGCGCACCATCTTCTTCAAGGACGACGGCAACTACAAGACCCGCGCCGAGGTGAAGTT
CGAGGGCGACACCCTGGTGAACCGCATCGAGCTGAAGGGCATCGACTTCAAGGAGGACGGCAACATCCTG
GGGCACAAGCTGGAGTACAACTACAACAGCCACAACGTCTATATCATGGCCGACAAGCAGAAGAACGGCA
TCAAGGTGAACTTCAAGATCCGCCACAACATCGAGGACGGCAGCGTGCAGCTCGCCGACCACTACCAGCA
GAACACCCCCATCGGCGACGGCCCCGTGCTGCTGCCCGACAACCACTACCTGAGCACCCAGTCCGCCCTG
AGCAAAGACCCCAACGAGAAGCGCGATCACATGGTCCTGCTGGAGTTCGTGACCGCCGCCGGGATCACTC
TCGGCATGGACGAGCTGTACAAGTAAATCGAATTCCGCTCGAGATAATCAACCTCTGGATTACAAAATTT
GTGAAAGATTGACTGGTATTCTTAACTATGTTGCTCCTTTTACGCTATGTGGATACGCTGCTTTAATGCC
TTTGTATCATGCTATTGCTTCCCGTATGGCTTTCATTTTCTCCTCCTTGTATAAATCCTGGTTAGTTCTT
GCCACGGCGGAACTCATCGCCGCCTGCCTTGCCCGCTGCTGGACAGGGGCTCGGCTGTTGGGCACTGACA
ATTCCGTGGTGTTTATTTGTGAAATTTGTGATGCTATTGCTTTATTTGTAACCATCTAGCTTTATTTGTG
AAATTTGTGATGCTATTGCTTTATTTGTAACCATTATAAGCTGCAATAAACAAGTTAACAACAACAATTG
CATTCATTTTATGTTTCAGGTTCAGGGGGAGATGTGGGAGGTTTTTTAAAGCGGCCGCAGGAACCCCTAG
TGATGGAGTTGGCCACTCCCTCTCTGCGCGCTCGCTCGCTCACTGAGGCCGGGCGACCAAAGGTCGCCCG
ACGCCCGGGCTTTGCCCGGGCGGCCTCAGTGAGCGAGCGAGCGCGCAGCTGCCTGCAGGGGCGCCTGATG
CGGTATTTTCTCCTTACGCATCTGTGCGGTATTTCACACCGCATA
[142 nt withheld, positions 1936-2077]
C
[141 nt withheld, positions 2079-2219]
CCTTTGACGTTGGAGTCCACGTTCTTTAATAGTGGACTCTTGTTCCAAACTGGAACAACACTCAACCCTA
TCTCGGGCTATTCTTTTGATTTATAAGGGATTTTGCCGATTTCGGCCTATTGGTTAAAAAATGAGCTGAT
TTAACAAAAATTTAACGCGAATTTTAACAAAATATTAACGTTTACAATTTTATGGTGCACTCTCAGTACA
ATCTGCTCTGATGCCGCATAGTTAAGCCAGCCCCGACACCCGCCAACACCCGCTGACGCGCCCTGACGGG
CTTGTCTGCTCCCGGCATCCGCTTACAGACAAGCTGTGACCGTCTCCGGGAGCTGCATGTGTCAGAGGTT
TTCACCGTCATCACCGAAACGCGCGAGACGAAAGGGCCTCGTGATACGCCTATTTTTATAGGTTAATGTC
ATGATAATAATGGTTTCTTAGACGTCAGGTGGCACTTTTCGGGGAAATGTGCGCGGAACCCCTATTTGTT
TATTTTTCTAAATACATTCAAATATGTATCCGCTCATGAGACAATAACCCTGATAAATGCTTCAATAATA
TTGAAAAAGGAAGAGTATGAGTATTCAACATTTCCGTGTCGCCCTTATTCCCTTTTTTGCGGCATTTTGC
CTTCCTGTTTTTGCTCACCCAGAAACGCTGGTGAAAGTAAAAGATGCTGAAGATCAGTTGGGTGCACGAG
TGGGTTACATCGAACTGGATCTCAACAGCGGTAAGATCCTTGAGAGTTTTCGCCCCGAAGAACGTTTTCC
AATGATGAGCACTTTTAAAGTTCTGCTATGTGGCGCGGTATTATCCCGTATTGACGCCGGGCAAGAGCAA
CTCGGTCGCCGCATACACTATTCTCAGAATGACTTGGTTGAGTACTCACCAGTCACAGAAAAGCATCTTA
CGGATGGCATGACAGTAAGAGAATTATGCAGTGCTGCCATAACCATGAGTGATAACACTGCGGCCAACTT
ACTTCTGACAACGATCGGAGGACCGAAGGAGCTAACCGCTTTTTTGCACAACATGGGGGATCATGTAACT
CGCCTTGATCGTTGGGAACCGGAGCTGAATGAAGCCATACCAAACGACGAGCGTGACACCACGATGCCTG
TAGCAATGGCAACAACGTTGCGCAAACTATTAACTGGCGAACTACTTACTCTAGCTTCCCGGCAACAATT
AATAGACTGGATGGAGGCGGATAAAGTTGCAGGACCACTTCTGCGCTCGGCCCTTCCGGCTGGCTGGTTT
ATTGCTGATAAATCTGGAGCCGGTGAGCGTGGGTCTCGCGGTATCATTGCAGCACTGGGGCCAGATGGTA
AGCCCTCCCGTATCGTAGTTATCTACACGACGGGGAGTCAGGCAACTATGGATGAACGAAATAGACAGAT
CGCTGAGATAGGTGCCTCACTGATTAAGCATTGGTAACTGTCAGACCAAGTTTACTCATATATACTTTAG
ATTGATTTAAAACTTCATTTTTAATTTAAAAGGATCTAGGTGAAGATCCTTTTTGATAATCTCATGACCA
AAATCCCTTAACGTGAGTTTTCGTTCCACTGAGCGTCAGACCCCGTAGAAAAGATCAAAGGATCTTCTTG
AGATCCTTTTTTTCTGCGCGTAATCTGCTGCTTGCAAACAAAAAAACCACCGCTACCAGCGGTGGTTTGT
TTGCCGGATCAAGAGCTACCAACTCTTTTTCCGAAGGTAACTGGCTTCAGCAGAGCGCAGATACCAAATA
CTGTCCTTCTAGTGTAGCCGTAGTTAGGCCACCACTTCAAGAACTCTGTAGCACCGCCTACATACCTCGC
TCTGCTAATCCTGTTACCAGTGGCTGCTGCCAGTGGCGATAAGTCGTGTCTTACCGGGTTGGACTCAAGA
CGATAGTTACCGGATAAGGCGCAGCGGTCGGGCTGAACGGGGGGTTCGTGCACACAGCCCAGCTTGGAGC
GAACGACCTACACCGAACTGAGATACCTACAGCGTGAGCTATGAGAAAGCGCCACGCTTCCCGAAGGGAG
AAAGGCGGACAGGTATCCGGTAAGCGGCAGGGTCGGAACAGGAGAGCGCACGAGGGAGCTTCCAGGGGGA
AACGCCTGGTATCTTTATAGTCCTGTCGGGTTTCGCCACCTCTGACTTGAGCGTCGATTTTTGTGATGCT
CGTCAGGGGGGCGGAGCCTATGGAAAAACGCCAGCAACGCGGCCTTTTTACGGTTCCTGGCCTTTTGCTG
GCCTTTTGCTCACATGT
