Features (pLannotate 1.2.2; 17 found; start..end, strand, type, name):
     12..39      +  repeat_region  AAV2 ITR (fragment): inverted terminal repeat of adeno-associated virus serotype 2 inverted
     68..95      +  repeat_region  AAV2 ITR (fragment): inverted terminal repeat of adeno-associated virus serotype 2 inverted
    149..513     +  promoter       CaMKII promoter (fragment): promoter for the mouse calcium/calmodulin-dependent kinase II α subunit
    521..541     -  misc_feature   MCS (fragment): pBluescript multiple cloning site
    556..1275    +  CDS            EGFP: the original enhanced GFP (Yang et al., 1996) mammalian codon-optimized
   1295..1452    +  misc_feature   WPRE (fragment): woodchuck hepatitis virus posttranscriptional regulatory element
   1458..1542    +  misc_feature   WPRE (fragment): woodchuck hepatitis virus posttranscriptional regulatory element
   1541..1584    -  polyA_signal   SV40 poly(A) signal (fragment): SV40 polyadenylation signal
   1588..1655    -  polyA_signal   SV40 poly(A) signal (fragment): SV40 polyadenylation signal
   1728..1868    +  repeat_region  AAV2 ITR: inverted terminal repeat of adeno-associated virus serotype 2 inverted
   1873..1924    -  misc_feature   bom (fragment): basis of mobility region from pBR322
   1943..2398    +  rep_origin     f1 ori (sequence partly withheld): f1 bacteriophage origin of replication; arrow indicates direction of (+) strand synthesis
   2399..2448    -  misc_feature   bom (fragment): basis of mobility region from pBR322
   2550..2585    -  CDS            rop (fragment): Rop protein, which maintains plasmids at low copy number; rop
   2680..2784    +  promoter       AmpR promoter: bla
   2785..3645    +  CDS            AmpR (fragment): β-lactamase; bla; confers resistance to ampicillin, carbenicillin, and related antibiotics
   3816..4404    +  rep_origin     ori: high-copy-number ColE1/pMB1/pBR322/pUC origin of replication
>Addgene plasmid #61463 | pAAV-CW3SL-EGFP Sequencing Result | analyzer sequence | sequence record 254742
CCTGCAGGCAGCTGCGCGCTCGCTCGCTCACTGAGGCCGCCCGGGCGTCGGGCGACCTTTGGTCGCCCGG
CCTCAGTGAGCGAGCGAGCGCGCAGAGAGGGAGTGGCCAACTCCATCACTAGGGGTTCCTGCGGCCGCAG
ATGCTGCACACTTGTGGACTAAGTTTGTTCGCATCCCCTTCTCCAACCCCCTCAGTACATCACCCTGGGG
GAACAGGGTCCACTTGCTCCTGGGCCCACACAGTCCTGCAGTATTGTGTATATAAGGCCAGGGCAAAGAG
GAGCAGGTTTTAAAGTGAAAGGCAGGCAGGTGTTGGGGAGGCAGTTACCGGGGCAACGGGAACAGGGCGT
TTCGGAGGTGGTTGCCATGGGGACCTGGATGCTGACGAAGGCTCGCGAGGCTGTGAGCAGCCACAGTGCC
CTGCTCAGAAGCCCCAAGCTCGTCAGTCAAGCCGGTTCTCCGTTTGCACTCAGGAGCACGGGCAGGCGAG
TGGCCCCTAGTTCTGGGGGCAGCGTGAAAAGACGGTATCGATAAGCTTGATTCGAGCTAGCCACCATGGT
GAGCAAGGGCGAGGAGCTGTTCACCGGGGTGGTGCCCATCCTGGTCGAGCTGGACGGCGACGTAAACGGC
CACAAGTTCAGCGTGTCCGGCGAGGGCGAGGGCGATGCCACCTACGGCAAGCTGACCCTGAAGTTCATCT
GCACCACCGGCAAGCTGCCCGTGCCCTGGCCCACCCTCGTGACCACCCTGACCTACGGCGTGCAGTGCTG
CCATAACCATGAGTGATAACTGAAGCAGCACGACTTCTTCAAGTCCGCCATGCCCGAAGGCTACGTCCAG
GAGCGCACCATCTTCTTCAAGGACGACGGCAACTACAAGACCCGCGCCGAGGTGAAGTTCGAGGGCGACA
CCCTGGTGAACCGCATCGAGCTGAAGGGCATCGACTTCAAGGAGGACGGCAACATCCTGGGGCACAAGCT
GGAGTACAACTACAACAGCCACAACGTCTATATCATGGCCGACAAGCAGAAGAACGGCATCAAGGTGAAC
TTCAAGATCCGCCACAACATCGAGGACGGCAGCGTGCAGCTCGCCGACCACTACCAGCAGAACACCCCCA
TCGGCGACGGCCCCGTGCTGCTGCCCGACAACCACTACCTGAGCACCCAGTCCGCCCTGAGCAAAGACCC
CAACGAGAAGCGCGATCACATGGTCCTGCTGGAGTTCGTGACCGCCGCCGGGATCACTCTCGGCATGGAC
GAGCTGTACAAGTAAATCGAATTCCGCTCGAGATAATCAACCTCTGGATTACAAAATTTGTGAAAGATTG
ACTGGTATTCTTAACTATGTTGCTCCTTTTACGCTATGTGGATACGCTGCTTTAATGCCTTTGTATCATG
CTATTGCTTCCCGTATGGCTTTCATTTTCTCCTCCTTGTATAAATCCTGGTTAGTTCTTGCCACGGCGGA
ACTCATCGCCGCCTGCCTTGCCCGCTGCTGGACAGGGGCTCGGCTGTTGGGCACTGACAATTCCGTGGTG
TTTATTTGTGAAATTTGTGATGCTATTGCTTTATTTGTAACCATCTAGCTTTATTTGTGAAATTTGTGAT
GCTATTGCTTTATTTGTAACCATTATAAGCTGCAATAAACAAGTTAACAACAACAATTGCATTCATTTTA
TGTTTCAGGTTCAGGGGGAGATGTGGGAGGTTTTTTAAAGCGGCCGCAGGAACCCCTAGTGATGGAGTTG
GCCACTCCCTCTCTGCGCGCTCGCTCGCTCACTGAGGCCGGGCGACCAAAGGTCGCCCGACGCCCGGGCT
TTGCCCGGGCGGCCTCAGTGAGCGAGCGAGCGCGCAGCTGCCTGCAGGGGCGCCTGATGCGGTATTTTCT
CCTTACGCATCTGTGCGGTATTTCACACCGCATA
[95 nt withheld, positions 1925-2019]
T
[46 nt withheld, positions 2021-2066]
C
[141 nt withheld, positions 2068-2208]
CCTTTGACGTTGGAGTCCACGTTCTTTAATAGTGGACTCTTGTTCCAAACTGGAACAACACTCAACTCTA
TCTCGGGCTATTCTTTTGATTTATAAGGGATTTTGCCGATTTCGGTCTATTGGTTAAAAAATGAGCTGAT
TTAACAAAAATTTAACGCGAATTTTAACAAAATATTAACGTTTACAATTTTATGGTGCACTCTCAGTACA
ATCTGCTCTGATGCCGCATAGTTAAGCCAGCCCCGACACCCGCCAACACCCGCTGACGCGCCCTGACGGG
CTTGTCTGCTCCCGGCATCCGCTTACAGACAAGCTGTGACCGTCTCCGGGAGCTGCATGTGTCAGAGGTT
TTCACCGTCATCACCGAAACGCGCGAGACGAAAGGGCCTCGTGATACGCCTATTTTTATAGGTTAATGTC
ATGATAATAATGGTTTCTTAGACGTCAGGTGGCACTTTTCGGGGAAATGTGCGCGGAACCCCTATTTGTT
TATTTTTCTAAATACATTCAAATATGTATCCGCTCATGAGACAATAACCCTGATAAATGCTTCAATAATA
TTGAAAAAGGAAGAGTATGAGTATTCAACATTTCCGTGTCGCCCTTATTCCCTTTTTTGCGGCATTTTGC
CTTCCTGTTTTTGCTCACCCAGAAACGCTGGTGAAAGTAAAAGATGCTGAAGATCAGTTGGGTGCACGAG
TGGGTTACATCGAACTGGATCTCAACAGCGGTAAGATCCTTGAGAGTTTTCGCCCCGAAGAACGTTTTCC
AATGATGAGCACTTTTAAAGTTCTGCTATGTGGCGCGGTATTATCCCGTATTGACGCCGGGCAAGAGCAA
CTCGGTCGCCGCATACACTATTCTCAGAATGACTTGGTTGAGTACTCACCAGTCACAGAAAAGCATCTTA
CGGATGGCATACCCTGACCTACGGCGTGCAGTGCTGCCATAACCATGAGTGATAACACTGCGGCCAACTT
ACTTCTGACAACGATCGGAGGACCGAAGGAGCTAACCGCTTTTTTGCACAACATGGGGGATCATGTAACT
CGCCTTGATCGTTGGGAACCGGAGCTGAATGAAGCCATACCAAACGACGAGCGTGACACCACGATGCCTG
TAGCAATGGCAACAACGTTGCGCAAACTATTAACTGGCGAACTACTTACTCTAGCTTCCCGGCAACAATT
AATAGACTGGATGGAGGCGGATAAAGTTGCAGGACCACTTCTGCGCTCGGCCCTTCCGGCTGGCTGGTTT
ATTGCTGATAAATCTGGAGCCGGTGAGCGTGGGTCTCGCGGTATCATTGCAGCACTGGGGCCAGATGGTA
AGCCCTCCCGTATCGTAGTTATCTACACGACGGGGAGTCAGGCAACTATGGATGAACGAAATAGACAGAT
CGCTGAGATAGGTGCCTCACTGATTAAGCATTGGTAACTGTCAGACCAAGTTTACTCATATATACTTTAG
ATTGATTTAAAACTTCATTTTTAATTTAAAAGGATCTAGGTGAAGATCCTTTTTGATAATCTCATGACCA
AAATCCCTTAACGTGAGTTTTCGTTCCACTGAGCGTCAGACCCCGTAGAAAAGATCAAAGGATCTTCTTG
AGATCCTTTTTTTCTGCGCGTAATCTGCTGCTTGCAAACAAAAAAACCACCGCTACCAGCGGTGGTTTGT
TTGCCGGATCAAGAGCTACCAACTCTTTTTCCGAAGGTAACTGGCTTCAGCAGAGCGCAGATACCAAATA
CTGTTCTTCTAGTGTAGCCGTAGTTAGGCCACCACTTCAAGAACTCTGTAGCACCGCCTACATACCTCGC
TCTGCTAATCCTGTTACCAGTGGCTGCTGCCAGTGGCGATAAGTCGTGTCTTACCGGGTTGGACTCAAGA
CGATAGTTACCGGATAAGGCGCAGCGGTCGGGCTGAACGGGGGGTTCGTGCACACAGCCCAGCTTGGAGC
GAACGACCTACACCGAACTGAGATACCTACAGCGTGAGCTATGAGAAAGCGCCACGCTTCCCGAAGGGAG
AAAGGCGGACAGGTATCCGGTAAGCGGCAGGGTCGGAACAGGAGAGCGCACGAGGGAGCTTCCAGGGGGA
AACGCCTGGTATCTTTATAGTCCTGTCGGGTTTCGCCACCTCTGACTTGAGCGTCGATTTTTGTGATGCT
CGTCAGGGGGGCGGAGCCTATGGAAAAACGCCAGCAACGCGGCCTTTTTACGGTTCCTGGCCTTTTGCTG
GCCTTTTGCTCACATGT
