>Addgene plasmid #61463 | pAAV-CW3SL-EGFP | addgene partial sequence | sequence record 103133 | EGFP-N 5'-CGTCGCCGTCCAGCTCGACCAG-3'
GAGCGCGCAGAGAGGGAGTGGCCAACTCCATCACTAGGGGTTCCTGCGGCCGCAGATGCTGCACACTTGT
GGACTAAGTTTGTTCGCATCCCCTTCTCCAACCCCCTCAGTACATCACCCTGGGGGAACAGGGTCCACTT
GCTCCTGGGCCCACACAGTCCTGCAGTATTGTGTATATAAGGCCAGGGCAAAGAGGAGCAGGTTTTAAAG
TGAAAGGCAGGCAGGTGTTGGGGAGGCAGTTACCGGGGCAACGGGAACAGGGCGTTTCGGAGGTGGTTGC
CATGGGGACCTGGATGCTGACGAAGGCTCGCGAGGCTGTGAGCAGCCACAGTGCCCTGCTCAGAAGCCCC
AAGCTCGTCAGTCAAGCCGGTTCTCCGTTTGCACTCAGGAGCACGGGCAGGCGAGTGGCCCCTAGTTCTG
GGGGCAGCGTGAAAAGACGGTATCGATAAGCTTGATTCGAGCTAGCCACCATGGTGAGCAA
