>Addgene plasmid #61463 | pAAV-CW3SL-EGFP | addgene partial sequence | sequence record 103136 | EGFP-C 5'-CATGGTCCTGCTGGAGTTCGTG-3'
ACGAGCTGTACAAGTAAATCGAATTCCGCTCGAGATAATCAACCTCTGGATTACAAAATTTGTGAAAGAT
TGACTGGTATTCTTAACTATGTTGCTCCTTTTACGCTATGTGGATACGCTGCTTTAATGCCTTTGTATCA
TGCTATTGCTTCCCGTATGGCTTTCATTTTCTCCTCCTTGTATAAATCCTGGTTAGTTCTTGCCACGGCG
GAACTCATCGCCGCCTGCCTTGCCCGCTGCTGGACAGGGGCTCGGCTGTTGGGCACTGACAATTCCGTGG
TGTTTATTTGTGAAATTTGTGATGCTATTGCTTTATTTGTAACCATCTAGCTTTATTTGTGAAATTTGTG
ATGCTATTGCTTTATTTGTAACCATTATAAGCTGCAATAAACAAGTTAACAACAACAATTGCATTCATTT
TATGTTTCAGGTTCAGGGGGAGATGTGGGAGGTTTTTTAAAGCGGCCGCAGGAACCCCTAGTGATGGAGT
TGGCCACTCCCTCTCTGCGCGCTC
